Addgene plasmid #62652: pJexpress414_OmpA171_H1678
Purpose: OmpA redesign hybrid with wild-type strands 1678
Depositing lab: Timothy Whitehead. Depositing organization: Michigan State University. Publication: Computational redesign of the lipid-facing surface of the outer membrane protein OmpA. Stapleton JA, Whitehead TA, Nanda V. Proc Natl Acad Sci U S A. 2015 Jul 21. pii: 201501836. 10.1073/pnas.1501836112 PubMed 26199411.
Backbone
  Vector backbone: pJexpress414
  Backbone manufacturer: DNA2.0
  Backbone size w/o insert (bp): 4000
  Vector type: Bacterial Expression, Synthetic Biology
Growth in bacteria
  Bacterial resistance: Ampicillin, 100 μg/mL
  Growth temperature: 37°C
  Growth strain: XL1 Blue
  Copy number: High Copy
Gene/Insert
  Gene/Insert name: OmpA_H1678
  Species: Synthetic
  Promoter: T7
  Tag / fusion protein: FlAsH (C terminal on insert); 6His (C terminal on insert)
  Cloning method: Unknown
  Sequencing primers: 5′ pTF 5′-CTCGAAAATAATAAAGGGAAAATCAG-3′; 3′ pTR 5′-TGGTAGTGTGGGGACTC-3′
Terms and licenses: Academic/Nonprofit Terms; Industry Terms: Not Available to Industry
Depositor comments: Amino acid sequence: mkktaiaiavalagfatvaqaapndntWyTgAkLgWsqyhdtgfinnngpthenqQgIgAfAgIqVnpyVgLeLgVdVlgrmpykgsvengaykaqgYqAtLkMgVpitddVdVyLrLgImVwradtksnvygknhdtgvsPvFaGgVeYaItpeIaTrLeYqWtnnigdYPYDVPDYAtrpdnGmLsLgVsYrfgCCPGCCHHHHHH
How to cite: pJexpress414_OmpA171_H1678 was a gift from Timothy Whitehead (Addgene plasmid # 62652 ; http://n2t.net/addgene:62652 ; RRID:Addgene_62652)
