[The description below was written by a language model from this plasmid's Addgene catalogue record.]
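Description:
pJexpress414_OmpA171_H1678 is a bacterial expression plasmid built on the commercial pJexpress414 backbone (about 4 kb without insert), a high-copy vector selected with ampicillin. It is catalogued under both bacterial expression and synthetic biology. No feature table accompanies the record, so details such as the origin of replication, any regulatory elements around the promoter and the terminator are not stated.

The insert, OmpA_H1678, is a synthetic gene expressed from a T7 promoter, which means expression depends on a host that supplies T7 RNA polymerase. It encodes a hybrid variant of the transmembrane beta-barrel domain of the E. coli outer membrane protein OmpA, produced in a study that computationally redesigned the lipid-facing surface of this barrel. In this hybrid, strands 1, 6, 7 and 8 keep the wild-type sequence, which implies that the remaining strands carry the redesigned residues. The "171" in the name presumably refers to the 171-residue barrel domain, although the record does not say so explicitly. The depositor's protein sequence begins with what appears to be the native signal peptide for export across the inner membrane. It also appears to contain an HA-type epitope placed within a loop near the C-terminal end.

At the C terminus the protein carries a FlAsH tag, a tetracysteine motif that binds biarsenical fluorescent dyes, followed by a 6xHis tag for affinity purification or detection. Hybrids like this one suit comparisons of expression, membrane insertion and folding between wild-type and redesigned strand combinations, helping to locate which parts of the redesigned surface are tolerated.
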