>Addgene plasmid #62652 | pJexpress414_OmpA171_H1678 | addgene partial sequence | sequence record 114053 | T7 5'-TAATACGACTCACTATAGGG-3'
TTTGTTTACTTTTAGGAGATAAAACATATGAAAAAGACCGCAATCGCCATCGCAGTGGCACTGGCTGGTT
TCGCTACCGTAGCGCAGGCCGCGCCGAACGACAACACCTGGTATACTGGTGCTAAACTGGGCTGGTCCCA
GTACCACGACACTGGTTTCATCAATAATAATGGCCCGACCCACGAGAACCAGCAGGGTATCGGTGCCTTT
GCAGGCATCCAGGTGAACCCGTACGTTGGCCTGGAGCTGGGCGTTGACGTTCTCGGTCGTATGCCGTACA
AAGGCAGCGTTGAAAACGGTGCATACAAGGCTCAGGGCTATCAAGCGACGCTGAAAATGGGTGTCCCGAT
CACCGACGACGTTGACGTGTACCTGCGTCTGGGCATCATGGTATGGCGTGCAGATACTAAATCCAACGTT
TATGGTAAAAACCACGATACCGGCGTTTCTCCGGTCTTCGCTGGCGGTGTTGAGTACGCGATCACTCCGG
AGATCGCTACCCGTCTGGAATACCAGTGGACCAACAACATCGGTGACTACCCATACGATGTTCCAGATTA
CGCGACTCGTCCGGATAACGGCATGCTGAGCCTGGGTGTTTCCTACCGTTTCGGTTGTTGCCCTGGTTGC
TGTCACCATCACCACCATCACTAAAAGCTTCCCCCTAGCATAACCCCTTGGGGCCTCTAAACGGGTCTTG
AGGGGTTTTTTGCCCCTGAGACGCGTCAATCGAGTTCGTACCTAAGGGCGACACCCCATAATTAGCCCGG
GCGAAAGGCCCAGTCTTTCGACTGAGCCTTTCGTTTTATTTGATGCCTGGCAGTTCCCTACTCTCGCATG
GGGAGTCCCCACACTACCATCGGCGCTACGGCGTTTCACT
